>Addgene plasmid #162716 | pBa.TfR-Halo | addgene full sequence | sequence record 319423 | Addgene NGS Result
TCGAGGTGAGCCCCACGTTCTGCTTCACTCTCCCCATCTCCCCCCCCTCCCCACCCCCAATTTTGTATTT
ATTTATTTTTTAATTATTTTGTGCAGCGATGGGGGCGGGGGGGGGGGGGGCGCGCGCCAGGCGGGGCGGG
GCGGGGCGAGGGGCGGGGCGGGGCGAGGCGGAGAGGTGCGGCGGCAGCCAATCAGAGCGGCGCGCTCCGA
AAGTTTCCTTTTATGGCGAGGCGGCGGCGGCGGCGGCCCTATAAAAAGCGAAGCGCGCGGCGGGCGGGAG
TCGCTGCGCGCTGCCTTCGCCCCGTGCCCCGCTCCGCCGCCGCCTCGCGCCGCCCGCCCCGGCTCTGACT
GACCGCGTTACTCCCACAGGTGAGCGGGCGGGACGGCCCTTCTCCTCCGGGCTGTAATTAGCGCTTGGTT
TAATGACGGCTCGTTTCTTTTCTGTGGCTGCGTGAAAGCCTTAAAGGGCTCCGGGAGGGCCCTTTGTGCG
GGGGGGAGCGGCTCGGGGGGTGCGTGCGTGTGTGTGTGCGTGGGGAGCGCCGCGTGCGGCTCCGCGCTGC
CCGGCGGCTGTGAGCGCTGCGGGCGCGGCGCGGGGCTTTGTGCGCTCCGCAGTGTGCGCGAGGGGAGCGC
GGCCGGGGGCGGTGCCCCGCGGTGCGGGGGGGGCTGCGAGGGGAACAAAGGCTGCGTGCGGGGTGTGTGC
GTGGGGGGGTGAGCAGGGGGTGTGGGCGCGGCGGTCGGGCTGTAACCCCCCCCTGCACCCCCCTCCCCGA
GTTGCTGAGCACGGCCCGGCTTCGGGTGCGGGGCTCCGTGCGGGGCGTGGCGCGGGGCTCGCCGTGCCGG
GCGGGGGGTGGCGGCAGGTGGGGGTGCCGGGCGGGGCGGGGCCGCCTCGGGCCGGGGAGGGCTCGGGGGA
GGGGCGCGGCGGCCCCCGGAGCGCCGGCGGCTGTCGAGGCGCGGCGAGCCGCAGCCATTGCCTTTTATGG
TAATCGTGCGAGAGGGCGCAGGGACTTCCTTTGTCCCAAATCTGTGCGGAGCCGAAATCTGGGAGGCGCC
GCCGCACCCCCTCTAGCGGGCGCGGGGCGAAGCGGTGCGGCGCCGGCAGGAAGGAAATGGGCGGGGAGGG
CCTTCGTGCGTCGCCGCGCCGCCGTCCCCTTCTCCATCTCCAGCCTCGGGGCTGTCCGCAGGGGGACGGC
TGCCTTCGGGGGGGACGGGGCAGGGCGGGGTTCGGCTTCTGGCGTGTGACCGGCGGGGTTTATATCTTCC
CTTCTCTGTTCCTCCGCAGCCCCCAAGCTTGGCGCGCCTAGGGGGGATCCACCATGGATCAAGCTAGATC
AGCATTCTCTAACTTGTTTGGTGGAGAACCATTGTCATATACCCGGTTCAGCCTGGCTCGGCAAGTAGAT
GGCGATAACAGTCATGTGGAGATGAAACTTGCTGTAGATGAAGAAGAAAATGCTGACAATAACACAAAGG
CCAATGTCACAAAACCAAAAAGGTGTAGTGGAAGTATCTGCTATGGGACTATTGCTGTGATCGTCTTTTT
CTTGATTGGATTTATGATTGGCTACTTGGGCTATTGTAAAGGGGTAGAACCAAAAACTGAGTGTGAGAGA
CTGGCAGGAACCGAGTCTCCAGTGAGGGAGGAGCCAGGAGAGGACTTCCCTGCAGCACGTCGCTTATATT
GGGATGACCTGAAGAGAAAGTTGTCGGAGAAACTGGACAGCACAGACTTCACCAGCACCATCAAGCTGCT
GAATGAAAATTCATATGTCCCTCGTGAGGCTGGATCTCAAAAAGATGAAAATCTTGCGTTGTATGTTGAA
AATCAATTTCGTGAATTTAAACTCAGCAAAGTCTGGCGTGATCAACATTTTGTTAAGATTCAGGTCAAAG
ACAGCGCTCAAAACTCGGTGATCATAGTTGATAAGAACGGTAGACTTGTTTACCTGGTGGAGAATCCTGG
GGGTTATGTGGCGTATAGTAAGGCTGCAACAGTTACTGGTAAACTGGTCCATGCTAATTTTGGTACTAAA
AAAGATTTTGAGGATTTATACACTCCTGTGAATGGATCTATAGTGATTGTCAGAGCAGGGAAAATCACCT
TTGCAGAAAAGGTTGCAAATGCTGAAAGCTTAAATGCAATTGGTGTGTTGATATACATGGACCAGACTAA
ATTTCCCATTGTTAACGCAGAACTTTCATTCTTTGGACATGCTCATCTGGGGACAGGTGACCCTTACACA
CCTGGATTCCCTTCCTTCAATCACACTCAGTTTCCACCATCTCGGTCATCAGGATTGCCTAATATACCTG
TCCAGACAATCTCCAGAGCTGCTGCAGAAAAGCTGTTTGGGAATATGGAAGGAGACTGTCCCTCTGACTG
GAAAACAGACTCTACATGTAGGATGGTAACCTCAGAAAGCAAGAATGTGAAGCTCACTGTGAGCAATGTG
CTGAAAGAGATAAAAATTCTTAACATCTTTGGAGTTATTAAAGGCTTTGTAGAACCAGATCACTATGTTG
TAGTTGGGGCCCAGAGAGATGCATGGGGCCCTGGAGCTGCAAAATCCGGTGTAGGCACAGCTCTCCTATT
GAAACTTGCCCAGATGTTCTCAGATATGGTCTTAAAAGATGGGTTTCAGCCCAGCAGAAGCATTATCTTT
GCCAGTTGGAGTGCTGGAGACTTTGGATCGGTTGGTGCCACTGAATGGCTAGAGGGATACCTTTCGTCCC
TGCATTTAAAGGCTTTCACTTATATTAATCTGGATAAAGCGGTTCTTGGTACCAGCAACTTCAAGGTTTC
TGCCAGCCCACTGTTGTATACGCTTATTGAGAAAACAATGCAAAATGTGAAGCATCCGGTTACTGGGCAA
TTTCTATATCAGGACAGCAACTGGGCCAGCAAAGTTGAGAAACTCACTTTAGACAATGCTGCTTTCCCTT
TCCTTGCATATTCTGGAATCCCAGCAGTTTCTTTCTGTTTTTGCGAGGACACAGATTATCCTTATTTGGG
TACCACCATGGACACCTATAAGGAACTGATTGAGAGGATTCCTGAGTTGAACAAAGTGGCACGAGCAGCT
GCAGAGGTCGCTGGTCAGTTCGTGATTAAACTAACCCATGATGTTGAATTGAAC
[444 nt withheld, positions 3135-3578]
GACAATGAGTTTGGGGATCCACCGGTCGCCACCATGGCTAGCCTCGAGCCAACCACTGAGGATCTGTACT
TTCAGAGCGATAACGATGGATCCGAAATCGGTACTGGCTTTCCATTCGACCCCCATTATGTGGAAGTCCT
GGGCGAGCGCATGCACTACGTCGATGTTGGTCCGCGCGATGGCACCCCTGTGCTGTTCCTGCACGGTAAC
CCGACCTCCTCCTACGTGTGGCGCAACATCATCCCGCATGTTGCACCGACCCATCGCTGCATTGCTCCAG
ACCTGATCGGTATGGGCAAATCCGACAAACCAGACCTGGGTTATTTCTTCGACGACCACGTCCGCTTCAT
GGATGCCTTCATCGAAGCCCTGGGTCTGGAAGAGGTCGTCCTGGTCATTCACGACTGGGGCTCCGCTCTG
GGTTTCCACTGGGCCAAGCGCAATCCAGAGCGCGTCAAAGGTATTGCATTTATGGAGTTCATCCGCCCTA
TCCCGACCTGGGACGAATGGCCAGAATTTGCCCGCGAGACCTTCCAGGCCTTCCGCACCACCGACGTCGG
CCGCAAGCTGATCATCGATCAGAACGTTTTTATCGAGGGTACGCTGCCGATGGGTGTCGTCCGCCCGCTG
ACTGAAGTCGAGATGGACCATTACCGCGAGCCGTTCCTGAATCCTGTTGACCGCGAGCCACTGTGGCGCT
TCCCAAACGAGCTGCCAATCGCCGGTGAGCCAGCGAACATCGTCGCGCTGGTCGAAGAATACATGGACTG
GCTGCACCAGTCCCCTGTCCCGAAGCTGCTGTTCTGGGGCACCCCAGGCGTTCTGATCCCACCGGCCGAA
GCCGCTCGCCTGGCCAAAAGCCTGCCTAACTGCAAGGCTGTGGACATCGGCCCGGGTCTGAATCTGCTGC
AAGAAGACAACCCGGACCTGATCGGCAGCGAGATCGCGCGCTGGCTGTCTACTCTGGAGATTTCCGGTCT
GTACAAGCGGACCGTCTAATCTAGATAAGTAATGATCATAATCAGCCATATCACATCTGTAGAGGTTTTA
CTTGCTTTAAAAAACCTCCCACACCTCCCCCTGAACCTGAAACATAAAATGAATGCAATTGTTGTTGTTA
ACTTGTTTATTGCAGCTTATAATGGTTACAAATAAAGCAATAGCATCACAAATTTCACAAATAAAGCATT
TTTTTCACTGCATTCTAGTTGTGGTTTGTCCAAACTCATCAATGTATCTTATCATGTCTGGATCCCCGGG
TACCGAGCTCGAATTCGTAATCATGTCATAGCTGTTTCCTGTGTGAAATTGTTATCCGCTCACAATTCCA
CACAACATACGAGCCGGAAGCATAAAGTGTAAAGCCTGGGGTGCCTAATGAGTGAGCTAACTCACATTAA
TTGCGTTGCGCTCACTGCCCGCTTTCCAGTCGGGAAACCTGTCGTGCCAGCTGCATTAATGAATCGGCCA
ACGCGCGGGGAGAGGCGGTTTGCGTATTGGGCGCTCTTCCGCTTCCTCGCTCACTGACTCGCTGCGCTCG
GTCGTTCGGCTGCGGCGAGCGGTATCAGCTCACTCAAAGGCGGTAATACGGTTATCCACAGAATCAGGGG
ATAACGCAGGAAAGAACATGTGAGCAAAAGGCCAGCAAAAGGCCAGGAACCGTAAAAAGGCCGCGTTGCT
GGCGTTTTTCCATAGGCTCCGCCCCCCTGACGAGCATCACAAAAATCGACGCTCAAGTCAGAGGTGGCGA
AACCCGACAGGACTATAAAGATACCAGGCGTTTCCCCCTGGAAGCTCCCTCGTGCGCTCTCCTGTTCCGA
CCCTGCCGCTTACCGGATACCTGTCCGCCTTTCTCCCTTCGGGAAGCGTGGCGCTTTCTCATAGCTCACG
CTGTAGGTATCTCAGTTCGGTGTAGGTCGTTCGCTCCAAGCTGGGCTGTGTGCACGAACCCCCCGTTCAG
CCCGACCGCTGCGCCTTATCCGGTAACTATCGTCTTGAGTCCAACCCGGTAAGACACGACTTATCGCCAC
TGGCAGCAGCCACTGGTAACAGGATTAGCAGAGCGAGGTATGTAGGCGGTGCTACAGAGTTCTTGAAGTG
GTGGCCTAACTACGGCTACACTAGAAGAACAGTATTTGGTATCTGCGCTCTGCTGAAGCCAGTTACCTTC
GGAAAAAGAGTTGGTAGCTCTTGATCCGGCAAACAAACCACCGCTGGTAGCGGTGGTTTTTTTGTTTGCA
AGCAGCAGATTACGCGCAGAAAAAAAGGATCTCAAGAAGATCCTTTGATCTTTTCTACGGGGTCTGACGC
TCAGTGGAACGAAAACTCACGTTAAGGGATTTTGGTCATGAGATTATCAAAAAGGATCTTCACCTAGATC
CTTTTAAATTAAAAATGAAGTTTTAAATCAATCTAAAGTATATATGAGTAAACTTGGTCTGACAGTTACC
AATGCTTAATCAGTGAGGCACCTATCTCAGCGATCTGTCTATTTCGTTCATCCATAGTTGCCTGACTCCC
CGTCGTGTAGATAACTACGATACGGGAGGGCTTACCATCTGGCCCCAGTGCTGCAATGATACCGCGAGAC
CCACGCTCACCGGCTCCAGATTTATCAGCAATAAACCAGCCAGCCGGAAGGGCCGAGCGCAGAAGTGGTC
CTGCAACTTTATCCGCCTCCATCCAGTCTATTAATTGTTGCCGGGAAGCTAGAGTAAGTAGTTCGCCAGT
TAATAGTTTGCGCAACGTTGTTGCCATTGCTACAGGCATCGTGGTGTCACGCTCGTCGTTTGGTATGGCT
TCATTCAGCTCCGGTTCCCAACGATCAAGGCGAGTTACATGATCCCCCATGTTGTGCAAAAAAGCGGTTA
GCTCCTTCGGTCCTCCGATCGTTGTCAGAAGTAAGTTGGCCGCAGTGTTATCACTCATGGTTATGGCAGC
ACTGCATAATTCTCTTACTGTCATGCCATCCGTAAGATGCTTTTCTGTGACTGGTGAGTACTCAACCAAG
TCATTCTGAGAATAGTGTATGCGGCGACCGAGTTGCTCTTGCCCGGCGTCAATACGGGATAATACCGCGC
CACATAGCAGAACTTTAAAAGTGCTCATCATTGGAAAACGTTCTTCGGGGCGAAAACTCTCAAGGATCTT
ACCGCTGTTGAGATCCAGTTCGATGTAACCCACTCGTGCACCCAACTGATCTTCAGCATCTTTTACTTTC
ACCAGCGTTTCTGGGTGAGCAAAAACAGGAAGGCAAAATGCCGCAAAAAAGGGAATAAGGGCGACACGGA
AATGTTGAATACTCATACTCTTCCTTTTTCAATATTATTGAAGCATTTATCAGGGTTATTGTCTCATGAG
CGGATACATATTTGAATGTATTTAGAAAAATAAACAAATAGGGGTTCCGCGCACATTTCCCCGAAAAGTG
CCACCTGACGTCTAAGAAACCATTATTATCATGACATTAACCTATAAAAATAGGCGTATCACGAGGCCCT
TTCGTCTCGCGCGTTTCGGTGATGACGGTGAAAACCTCTGACACATGCAGCTCCCGGAGACGGTCACAGC
TTGTCTGTAAGCGGATGCCGGGAGCAGACAAGCCCGTCAGGGCGCGTCAGCGGGTGTTGGCGGGTGTCGG
GGCTGGCTTAACTATGCGGCATCAGAGCAGATTGTACTGAGAGTGCACCATATGCGGTGTGAAATACCGC
ACAGATGCGTAAGGAGAAAATACCGCATCAGGCGCCATTCGCCATTCAGGCTGCGCAACTGTTGGGAAGG
GCGATCGGTGCGGGCCTCTTCGCTATTACGCCAGCTGGCGAAAGGGGGATGTGCTGCAAGGCGATTAAGT
TGGGTAACGCCAGGGTTTTCCCAGTCACGACGTTGTAAAACGACGGCCAGTGCCAAGTTGGGATCTTTGC
ATTGGCCCACGGCTCTCAGGATGGGGATGCTCCCCTTCAGCACCCGGTTCCCCTTGGAAACTGATGGTCC
TGGCTCTGTGGCATGGCAGTGGCACTGTGAGGAGCCCCCTACCAGCAGCACACAGTGGGGTTGGCACTGC
CACGCTCCGGATGCCGCGCTCTGATCCAACCCCATAATCAAGGGAACCCGAATTGCCCCATCATTGCCCC
CACCACCCCCATCCTGCCGGGCCCTCACACCCCACGCTGCCTTCTGGTGACATTCCCCAGCCCAAACCCA
CGGCTTCATGGCTACCGCGGGGCATTTCCCATTGCCGCCCCATTATCAGCTCTGCACACCTCCCGCTGTA
CCCATGCCTCGTGGCTGCCCTTCTTTGACGTATAATCTTCTAATTAATACCCGGCCTTGTCAAAGTGGAG
CACAAACGTTAATTAATTCCCCAGCAGGCAGGTAATTAACAGTGTGACTCCCTTTTTGCTGCGAGTGGGG
CTGATACAGAGAGATGTGGCACTATGGAGCCCACGGGGTCCTGGCACTGGGTGCCCACGGAGGTCCCCAT
GTGCTGCAGTGTCACCGCCTCCGAGGAGACAGTATTGTCCCTGCGGTGTCCCTGCAGCTCAGCTCTGTCC
ACAGGGCCACCTCCAGTTTGGAGGGGACACAATGCAGCCCCGATGCAACCCATCCTCGCAGCATCCCAGG
GACAAAGACCCCACTGCAAGACCGCACACAGGGCTGGGTCCCGCTCCCCTAATATCTACAGTGCTTCTTG
CATGGCCCCTTAATCAATGCAGTTAATCAGCATGCGCTCATGCACCGCTCTGGAGCTGCAAAGCCCCTCG
CAGCGCTGCTCACCAACACCGCGCACCGCCCCGGCCCAGCCTGCAGCACGCGCTGCAAACAGGAAAGAAA
CAAAATATTGCCCAAATGTAGGCAAAGGCATTCGGCTGCCTTGACCTCCGCCGGGCCGGGCCCTGCCTGA
CTCAGCTCCTTACTCAGCGCTCGCTTCCTCCCTCCGGCTGCCACCGCCGCAGCGCACACCCTGACAAAGA
GTGGCCCTTAACGGGCTCTGAGGTGCACCCAGCAGTGCACTCAGCAGTCCAAGGGCCGGCCTGGAGGTTT
GCACCGCTACGTGCTGACATTAGCATTGAACTTGGCCCTGGGTAGTGCTGCAGGCCGGGCGGGGTGGGTG
TAGAGAGTGCAGCGCGCGTTGCACCCGGTGCCCCTTCCCCTCCCTTGCATCCCAGCAGGCTGCACCCCAG
CACCAGGCCCGTGCATGCATGCTCCTGGTGTTATTGCAGCCTGGTGCATGCATGCGTCTTGATGGTGCAG
CGCTGTGCATGCATCCTCCTTGGTGTGTAGCAGTCTAGTGCATGCATACCCCTCGGTGTTATTGCTGCTC
TGTGCACGCACGCTCATTGTATCACTTCATCCCAGTGCATGCACTCACACTGGAGCGATTGCTGCTCGGT
GCACGCACACTCATTGTATCACTGCAGCTCAGTGGCTGCACGCACACCGGTGTTATTGCTGCTCGGTGCG
TGCATGCACATCAGTGTCGCTGCAGCTCAGTGCATGCACGCTCATTGCCCATCGCTATCCCTGCCTCTCC
TGCTGGCGCTCCCCGGGAGGTGACTTCAAGGGGACCGCAGGACCACCTCGGGGGTGGGGGGAGGGCTGCA
CACGCGGACCCCGCTCCCCCTCCCCAACAAAGCACTGTGGAATCAAAAAGGGGGGAGGGGGGATGGAGGG
GCGCGTCACACCCCCGCCCCACACCCTCACC
Features (pLannotate 1.2.2; 17 found; start..end, strand, type, name):
      1..276     +  promoter       chicken β-actin promoter: No description available
    277..1246    +  intron         chimeric intron: chimera between introns from chicken β-actin and rabbit β-globin
   1314..3590    +  CDS            TFRC (sequence partly withheld): TFR1_HUMAN - Experimental evidence at protein level: Swiss-Prot protein existence level 1. (Microbial infection) Acts as a receptor for new-world arenaviruses: Guanarito, Junin and Machupo virus. From Homo sapiens (Human).
   3636..3656    +  CDS            TEV site: tobacco etch virus (TEV) protease recognition and cleavage site
   3672..4555    +  CDS            HaloTag® (fragment): modified bacterial dehalogenase that forms covalent bonds with chloroalkane derivatives
   4590..4675    +  CDS            large T antigen (fragment): large T antigen from SV40 (simian virus 40)
   4698..4832    +  polyA_signal   SV40 poly(A) signal: SV40 polyadenylation signal
   4887..4903    -  protein_bind   lac operator: The lac repressor binds to the lac operator to inhibit transcription in E. coli. This inhibition can be relieved by adding lactose or isopropyl-β-D-thiogalactopyranoside (IPTG). lac repressor encoded by lacI
   4911..4941    -  promoter       lac promoter: promoter for the E. coli lac operon
   4956..4977    -  protein_bind   CAP binding site: CAP binding activates transcription in the presence of cAMP. E. coli catabolite activator protein
   4990..5082    -  CDS            lacI (fragment): lac repressor; lacI; The lac repressor binds to the lac operator to inhibit transcription in E. coli. This inhibition can be relieved by adding lactose or isopropyl-β-D-thiogalactopyranoside (IPTG).
   5265..5853    -  rep_origin     ori: high-copy-number ColE1/pMB1/pBR322/pUC origin of replication
   6024..6884    -  CDS            AmpR: β-lactamase; bla; confers resistance to ampicillin, carbenicillin, and related antibiotics
   6885..6989    -  promoter       AmpR promoter: bla
   7084..7119    +  CDS            rop (fragment): Rop protein, which maintains plasmids at low copy number; rop
   7221..7320    +  misc_feature   bom (fragment): basis of mobility region from pBR322
   7326..7480    -  CDS            lacZα (fragment): LacZα fragment of β-galactosidase; lacZ fragment
