[The description below was written by a language model from this plasmid's Addgene catalogue record and pLannotate feature annotations shown in this document.]
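Description:
pBa.TfR-Halo is a mammalian expression plasmid of about 9.3 kb, built on the pBeta Actin-Halo backbone, that expresses the human transferrin receptor (TFRC, also known as TfR1 or CD71) fused at its C terminus to HaloTag. It is maintained in E. coli through a high-copy ColE1/pUC-type origin and selected with ampicillin via the β-lactamase gene and its native promoter. The annotation also picks up bacterial backbone remnants (lac promoter/operator with a CAP site, and fragments of lacI, lacZα, rop and bom) that play no evident part in mammalian expression. No mammalian selection marker is annotated, which suits transient expression. The depositor notes that the pBa backbone is prone to recombination, and a recombination-limiting strain is listed for propagation.

The expression cassette begins with the chicken β-actin promoter, followed by a chimeric chicken β-actin/rabbit β-globin intron, an arrangement that generally gives strong, sustained transcription in many cell types. Downstream lies the unmutated human TFRC coding sequence, then a TEV protease recognition site acting as a cleavable linker, then the HaloTag sequence (annotated as a fragment). An SV40 polyadenylation signal, preceded by a short SV40 large T antigen remnant, terminates the transcript. HaloTag is a modified bacterial dehalogenase that bonds covalently to chloroalkane ligands, so the receptor can be labelled with cell-permeable or impermeable fluorescent dyes in living cells.

The associated publication concerns a labelling strategy for dendritically polarized vesicles bound by myosin Va and Vb. This suggests the construct serves as a marker for transferrin receptor-carrying vesicles in live-cell trafficking studies.
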