Addgene plasmid #162716: pBa.TfR-Halo
Purpose: Mammalian expression of human TFRC
Depositing lab: Marvin Bentley. Depositing organization: Rensselaer Polytechnic Institute. Publication: A Novel Labeling Strategy Reveals That Myosin Va and Myosin Vb Bind the Same Dendritically Polarized Vesicle Population. Frank M, Citarella CG, Quinones GB, Bentley M. Traffic. 2020 Sep 21. doi: 10.1111/tra.12764. PubMed 32959500.
Backbone
  Vector backbone: pBeta Actin-Halo
  Vector type: Mammalian Expression
Growth in bacteria
  Bacterial resistance: Ampicillin, 100 μg/mL
  Growth temperature: 37°C
  Growth strain: NEB Stable
  Copy number: High Copy
Gene/Insert
  Gene/Insert name: TfR (TFRC Human)
  Species: H. sapiens (human)
  Mutation: none
  GenBank ID: M11507
  Entrez Gene: TFRC (a.k.a. CD71, IMD46, T9, TFR, TFR1, TR, TRFR, p90)
  Promoter: Chicken Beta actin
  Tag / fusion protein: Halo (C terminal on backbone)
  Cloning method: Restriction Enzyme; 5′ cloning site Unknown (unknown if destroyed); 3′ cloning site Unknown (unknown if destroyed)
Terms and licenses: Academic/Nonprofit Terms; Industry Terms: Not Available to Industry
Depositor comments: pBa vector is susceptible to recombination and should not be grown in fast growing bacteria or cloned using recombination.
How to cite: pBa.TfR-Halo was a gift from Marvin Bentley (Addgene plasmid # 162716 ; http://n2t.net/addgene:162716 ; RRID:Addgene_162716)
